Addgene plasmid #68419: pCMV_mCherry_2A_HA_2xMS2-VP64
Purpose: Transient expression of humanized MS2 (V75E/A81G), fused to the VP64 transcrption activator, in mammalian cells, under a CMV promoter
Depositing lab: John Rinn. Depositing organization: Harvard University. Publication: Multiplexable, locus-specific targeting of long RNAs with CRISPR-Display. Shechner DM, Hacisuleyman E, Younger ST, Rinn JL. Nat Methods. 2015 Jul;12(7):664-70. doi: 10.1038/nmeth.3433. Epub 2015 Jun 1. PubMed 26030444.
Backbone
  Vector backbone: pcDNA3.1(+)
  Backbone manufacturer: Life Technologies
  Vector type: Mammalian Expression, Synthetic Biology
Growth in bacteria
  Bacterial resistance: Ampicillin, 100 μg/mL
  Growth temperature: 37°C
  Growth strain: DH5alpha
  Copy number: High Copy
Gene/Insert
  Gene/Insert name: MS2
  Mutation: MS2: V75E/A81G
  Promoter: CMV
  Tag / fusion protein: HA (N terminal on insert); VP64 (C terminal on insert)
  Cloning method: Ligation Independent Cloning
  Sequencing primers: 5′ DsRed1-C; 3′ SV40pA-R
Terms and licenses: Academic/Nonprofit Terms; Industry Terms: Not Available to Industry
Depositor comments: mCherry and MS2 cassettes are separated by a 2A peptide. NLS located between the MS2 and VP64 casettes. Contains two tandem copies of the MS2 protein, connected by a flexible linker
How to cite: pCMV_mCherry_2A_HA_2xMS2-VP64 was a gift from John Rinn (Addgene plasmid # 68419 ; http://n2t.net/addgene:68419 ; RRID:Addgene_68419)
