[The description below was written by a language model from this plasmid's Addgene catalogue record and pLannotate feature annotations shown in this document.]
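Description:
pCMV_mCherry_2A_HA_2xMS2-VP64 is a 5.5 kb mammalian expression plasmid built on a pcDNA3.1(+)-derived backbone and intended for transient transfection. It is propagated in E. coli as a high-copy plasmid through a ColE1/pUC-type origin and selected with ampicillin via the β-lactamase gene; an f1 origin is also present. The annotated sequence shows only short fragments of the SV40 early promoter and bGH polyadenylation signal and no neomycin resistance cassette. The parental backbone therefore appears to have been trimmed, and no mammalian selection marker is evident.

The payload is a single open reading frame driven by the human CMV immediate-early enhancer and promoter and terminated by an SV40 poly(A) signal. It begins with mCherry, followed by a 2A peptide that splits the translation product co-translationally. Red fluorescence thus marks transfected cells without the fluorophore being attached to the effector. Downstream of the 2A sits an N-terminal HA epitope tag. It is followed by two tandem copies of a humanized bacteriophage MS2 coat protein joined by a flexible linker, each carrying the V75E/A81G substitutions, then a nuclear localization signal and the VP64 transcriptional activation domain. VP64 consists of tandem repeats of the minimal VP16 activation domain, and the automated annotation picks it up only as a short VP16-repeat fragment.

The MS2 coat protein binds a specific RNA hairpin, so the tandem-dimer fusion recruits VP64 to any RNA bearing MS2 stem-loops. In the CRISPR-Display work from which the plasmid derives, this would let guide RNAs or long RNA scaffolds carrying such hairpins bring the activator to Cas9-targeted loci. The plasmid serves as a modular, RNA-tethered transcriptional activator in synthetic biology experiments.
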