Features (pLannotate 1.2.2; 22 found; start..end, strand, type, name):
      1..861     -  CDS            AmpR: β-lactamase; bla; confers resistance to ampicillin, carbenicillin, and related antibiotics
    862..966     -  promoter       AmpR promoter: bla
   1025..1049    -  misc_feature   bom (fragment): basis of mobility region from pBR322
   1049..1078    +  polyA_signal   bGH poly(A) signal (fragment): bovine growth hormone polyadenylation signal
   1082..1103    +  promoter       SV40 promoter (fragment): SV40 enhancer and early promoter
   1124..1552    +  rep_origin     f1 ori (sequence partly withheld): f1 bacteriophage origin of replication; arrow indicates direction of (+) strand synthesis
   1557..1581    +  promoter       SV40 promoter (fragment): SV40 enhancer and early promoter
   1657..1960    +  enhancer       CMV enhancer: human cytomegalovirus immediate early enhancer
   1961..2164    +  promoter       CMV promoter: human cytomegalovirus (CMV) immediate early promoter
   2160..2193    +  LTR            5' LTR (truncated) (fragment): truncated 5' long terminal repeat (LTR) from HIV-1
   2258..2965    +  CDS            mCherry: mCherry is a basic (constitutively fluorescent) red fluorescent protein published in 2004, derived from Discosoma sp.. It is reported to be a very rapidly-maturing monomer with low acid sensitivity.
   3095..3478    +  CDS            CAPSD_BPMS2: Experimental evidence at protein level: Swiss-Prot protein existence level 1. Acts as a translational repressor of viral replicase synthesis late in infection. This latter function is the result of capsid protein interaction with an RNA hairpin which contains the replicase ribosome-binding site. From Escherichia phage MS2 (Bacteriophage MS2).
   3500..3883    +  CDS            CAPSD_BPMS2: Experimental evidence at protein level: Swiss-Prot protein existence level 1. Acts as a translational repressor of viral replicase synthesis late in infection. This latter function is the result of capsid protein interaction with an RNA hairpin which contains the replicase ribosome-binding site. From Escherichia phage MS2 (Bacteriophage MS2).
   4061..4077    +  CDS            VP96 (fragment): 6 tandem repeats of the minimal activation domain of herpes simplex virus VP16 (Cheng et al., 2013)
   4133..4260    +  polyA_signal   SV40 poly(A) signal (fragment): SV40 polyadenylation signal
   4324..4340    -  protein_bind   lac operator: The lac repressor binds to the lac operator to inhibit transcription in E. coli. This inhibition can be relieved by adding lactose or isopropyl-β-D-thiogalactopyranoside (IPTG). lac repressor encoded by lacI
   4348..4378    -  promoter       lac promoter: promoter for the E. coli lac operon
   4393..4414    -  protein_bind   CAP binding site: CAP binding activates transcription in the presence of cAMP. E. coli catabolite activator protein
   4427..4519    -  CDS            lacI (fragment): lac repressor; lacI; The lac repressor binds to the lac operator to inhibit transcription in E. coli. This inhibition can be relieved by adding lactose or isopropyl-β-D-thiogalactopyranoside (IPTG).
   4529..4620    -  misc_feature   pause site: RNA polymerase II transcriptional pause signal from the human α2 globin gene
   4634..4682    -  polyA_signal   poly(A) signal: synthetic polyadenylation signal
   4744..5329    -  rep_origin     ori: high-copy-number ColE1/pMB1/pBR322/pUC origin of replication
>Addgene plasmid #68419 | pCMV_mCherry_2A_HA_2xMS2-VP64 | depositor full sequence | sequence record 120197 | Full Sequence
TTACCAATGCTTAATCAGTGAGGCACCTATCTCAGCGATCTGTCTATTTCGTTCATCCATAGTTGCCTGA
CTCCCCGTCGTGTAGATAACTACGATACGGGAGGGCTTACCATCTGGCCCCAGTGCTGCAATGATACCGC
GAGACCCACGCTCACCGGCTCCAGATTTATCAGCAATAAACCAGCCAGCCGGAAGGGCCGAGCGCAGAAG
TGGTCCTGCAACTTTATCCGCCTCCATCCAGTCTATTAATTGTTGCCGGGAAGCTAGAGTAAGTAGTTCG
CCAGTTAATAGTTTGCGCAACGTTGTTGCCATTGCTACAGGCATCGTGGTGTCACGCTCGTCGTTTGGTA
TGGCTTCATTCAGCTCCGGTTCCCAACGATCAAGGCGAGTTACATGATCCCCCATGTTGTGCAAAAAAGC
GGTTAGCTCCTTCGGTCCTCCGATCGTTGTCAGAAGTAAGTTGGCCGCAGTGTTATCACTCATGGTTATG
GCAGCACTGCATAATTCTCTTACTGTCATGCCATCCGTAAGATGCTTTTCTGTGACTGGTGAGTACTCAA
CCAAGTCATTCTGAGAATAGTGTATGCGGCGACCGAGTTGCTCTTGCCCGGCGTCAATACGGGATAATAC
CGCGCCACATAGCAGAACTTTAAAAGTGCTCATCATTGGAAAACGTTCTTCGGGGCGAAAACTCTCAAGG
ATCTTACCGCTGTTGAGATCCAGTTCGATGTAACCCACTCGTGCACCCAACTGATCTTCAGCATCTTTTA
CTTTCACCAGCGTTTCTGGGTGAGCAAAAACAGGAAGGCAAAATGCCGCAAAAAAGGGAATAAGGGCGAC
ACGGAAATGTTGAATACTCATACTCTTCCTTTTTCAATATTATTGAAGCATTTATCAGGGTTATTGTCTC
ATGAGCGGATACATATTTGAATGTATTTAGAAAAATAAACAAATAGGGGTTCCGCGCACATTTCCCCGAA
AAGTGCCACCTGACGTCGACGGATCGGGAGATCTCCCGATCCCCTATGGTGCACTCTCAGTACAATCTGG
CATGCTGGGGATGCGGTGGGCTCTATGGCTTCTGAGGCGGAAAGAACCAGCTGGGGCTCTAGGGGGTATC
CCC
[124 nt withheld, positions 1124-1247]
C
[91 nt withheld, positions 1249-1339]
A
[49 nt withheld, positions 1341-1389]
CCTTTGACGTTGGAGTCCACGTTCTTT
[37 nt withheld, positions 1417-1453]
ACCCTATCTCGGTCTATTCTTTTGATTTATAAGGGATTTTGCCGATTTCGGCCTATTGGTTAAAAAATGA
GCTGATTTAACAAAAATTTAACGCGAATTAATTCTGTGGAATGTGTGTCAGTTAGGGTACATTGATTATT
GACTAGTTATTAATAGTAATCAATTACGGGGTCATTAGTTCATAGCCCATATATGGAGTTCCGCGTTACA
TAACTTACGGTAAATGGCCCGCCTGGCTGACCGCCCAACGACCCCCGCCCATTGACGTCAATAATGACGT
ATGTTCCCATAGTAACGCCAATAGGGACTTTCCATTGACGTCAATGGGTGGAGTATTTACGGTAAACTGC
CCACTTGGCAGTACATCAAGTGTATCATATGCCAAGTACGCCCCCTATTGACGTCAATGACGGTAAATGG
CCCGCCTGGCATTATGCCCAGTACATGACCTTATGGGACTTTCCTACTTGGCAGTACATCTACGTATTAG
TCATCGCTATTACCATGGTGATGCGGTTTTGGCAGTACATCAATGGGCGTGGATAGCGGTTTGACTCACG
GGGATTTCCAAGTCTCCACCCCATTGACGTCAATGGGAGTTTGTTTTGGCACCAAAATCAACGGGACTTT
CCAAAATGTCGTAACAACTCCGCCCCATTGACGCAAATGGGCGGTAGGCGTGTACGGTGGGAGGTCTATA
TAAGCAGAGCTCTCTGGCTAACTAGAGAACCCACTGCTTACTGGCTTATCGAAATAGACCCAAGCTGGCT
AGCCACCATGGCTCCAAAGAAGAAGCGTAAGGTAATGGTGAGCAAGGGCGAGGAGGACAACATGGCCATC
ATCAAGGAGTTCATGCGCTTCAAGGTGCACATGGAGGGCTCCGTGAACGGCCGCGAGTTCGAGATCGAGG
GCGAGGGCGAGGGCCGCCCCTACGAGGGCACCCAGACCGCCAAGCTGAAGGTGACCAAGGGCGGCCCCCT
GCCCTTCGCCTGGGACATCCTGTCCCCTCAGTTCATGTACGGCTCCAAGGCCTACGTGAAGCACCCCGCC
GACATCCCCGACTACTTGAAGCTGTCCTTCCCCGAGGGCTTCAAGTGGGAGCGCGTGATGAACTTCGAGG
ACGGCGGCGTGGTGACCGTGACCCAGGACTCCTCCCTGCAGGACGGCGAGTTCATCTACAAGGTGAAGCT
GCGCGGCACCAACTTCCCCTCCGACGGCCCCGTAATGCAGAAGAAGACCATGGGCTGGGAGGCCTCCTCC
GAGCGGATGTACCCCGAGGACGGCGCCCTGAAGGGCGAGATCAAGCAGAGGCTGAAGCTGAAGGACGGCG
GCCACTACGACGCCGAGGTCAAGACCACCTACAAGGCCAAGAAGCCCGTGCAGCTGCCCGGCGCCTACAA
CGTCAACATCAAGCTGGACATCACCTCCCACAACGAGGACTACACCATCGTGGAACAGTACGAGCGCGCC
GAGGGCCGCCACTCCACCGGCGGCATGGACGAGCTGTACAAGGGCAGCACCAGCGGCGGCAGTGGAGAGG
GCAGAGGAAGTCTGCTAACATGCGGTGACGTCGAGGAGAATCCTGGCCCAGGCAGTTACCCCTACGACGT
GCCCGACTACGCCGGATCCGGCGCCGGTACCAGCAATTTCACTCAATTTGTGCTCGTGGATAACGGAGGA
ACGGGCGACGTGACCGTGGCACCAAGCAACTTTGCTAATGGAGTGGCCGAGTGGATTAGCTCAAATAGCA
GGTCCCAGGCTTACAAGGTCACCTGTAGTGTCCGGCAATCATCCGCCCAGAATCGGAAATATACTATTAA
GGTAGAAGTGCCGAAAGTGGCAACTCAAACCGTGGGGGGCGAGGAATTGCCTGTGGCCGGCTGGAGAAGC
TACCTCAACATGGAACTCACCATTCCAATCTTCGCCACAAACAGCGACTGTGAGCTCATCGTCAAAGCCA
TGCAGGGTCTGCTGAAGGACGGCAATCCTATTCCATCTGCAATCGCGGCCAATTCCGGCATTTATGGTTC
CACGAGCGGGTCAGGGAGCAATTTCACTCAATTTGTGCTCGTGGATAACGGAGGAACGGGCGACGTGACC
GTGGCACCAAGCAACTTTGCTAATGGAGTGGCCGAGTGGATTAGCTCAAATAGCAGGTCCCAGGCTTACA
AGGTCACCTGTAGTGTCCGGCAATCATCCGCCCAGAATCGGAAATATACTATTAAGGTAGAAGTGCCGAA
AGTGGCAACTCAAACCGTGGGGGGCGAGGAATTGCCTGTGGCCGGCTGGAGAAGCTACCTCAACATGGAA
CTCACCATTCCAATCTTCGCCACAAACAGCGACTGTGAGCTCATCGTCAAAGCCATGCAGGGTCTGCTGA
AGGACGGCAATCCTATTCCATCTGCAATCGCGGCCAATTCCGGCATTTATGGTTCCGGGGACCCCAAGAA
GAAGAGAAAGGTGGAGGCCAGCGGTTCCGGACGGGCTGACGCATTGGACGATTTTGATCTGGATATGCTG
GGAAGTGACGCCCTCGATGATTTTGACCTTGACATGCTTGGTTCGGATGCCCTTGATGACTTTGACCTCG
ACATGCTCGGCAGTGACGCCCTTGATGATTTCGACCTGGACATGCTGATTAACTGAATAAATGAGGGCCC
GTTTAAACCCGCTGATCAGTTGTTTATTGCAGCTTATAATGGTTACAAATAAAGCAATAGCATCACAAAT
TTCACAAATAAAGCATTTTTTTCACTGCATTCTAGTTGTGGTTTGTCCAAACTCATCAATGTATCTTATC
ATGTCTGTATACCGTCGACCTCTAGCTAGAGCTTGGCGTAATCATGGTCATAGCTGTTTCCTGTGTGAAA
TTGTTATCCGCTCACAATTCCACACAACATACGAGCCGGAAGCATAAAGTGTAAAGCCTGGGGTGCCTAA
TGAGTGAGCTAACTCACATTAATTGCGTTGCGCTCACTGCCCGCTTTCCAGTCGGGAAACCTGTCGTGCC
AGCTGCATTAATGAATCGGCCAACGCGCGGGGAGAGGCGGTTTGCGTATTGGGCGCTCTTCCGCTAGAGA
AATGTTCTGGCACCTGCACTTGCACTGGGGACAGCCTATTTTGCTAGTTTGTTTTGTTTCGTTTTGTTTT
GATGGAGAGCGTATGTTAGTACTATCGATTCACACAAAAAACCAACACACAGATGTAATGAAAATAAAGA
TATTTTATTACATGTGAGCAAAAGGCCAGCAAAAGGCCAGGAACCGTAAAAAGGCCGCGTTGCTGGCGTT
TTTCCATAGGCTCCGCCCCCCTGACGAGCATCACAAAAATCGACGCTCAAGTCAGAGGTGGCGAAACCCG
ACAGGACTATAAAGATACCAGGCGTTTCCCCCTGGAAGCTCCCTCGTGCGCTCTCCTGTTCCGACCCTGC
CGCTTACCGGATACCTGTCCGCCTTTCTCCCTTCGGGAAGCGTGGCGCTTTCTCATAGCTCACGCTGTAG
GTATCTCAGTTCGGTGTAGGTCGTTCGCTCCAAGCTGGGCTGTGTGCACGAACCCCCCGTTCAGCCCGAC
CGCTGCGCCTTATCCGGTAACTATCGTCTTGAGTCCAACCCGGTAAGACACGACTTATCGCCACTGGCAG
CAGCCACTGGTAACAGGATTAGCAGAGCGAGGTATGTAGGCGGTGCTACAGAGTTCTTGAAGTGGTGGCC
TAACTACGGCTACACTAGAAGAACAGTATTTGGTATCTGCGCTCTGCTGAAGCCAGTTACCTTCGGAAAA
AGAGTTGGTAGCTCTTGATCCGGCAAACAAACCACCGCTGGTAGCGGTTTTTTTGTTTGCAAGCAGCAGA
TTACGCGCAGAAAAAAAGGATCTCAAGAAGATCCTTTGATCTTTTCTACGGGGTCTGACGCTCAGTGGAA
CGAAAACTCACGTTAAGGGATTTTGGTCATGAGATTATCAAAAAGGATCTTCACCTAGATCCTTTTAAAT
TAAAAATGAAGTTTTAAATCAATCTAAAGTATATATGAGTAAACTTGGTCTGACAG
