>Addgene plasmid #68419 | pCMV_mCherry_2A_HA_2xMS2-VP64 | addgene partial sequence | sequence record 124582 | DsRed1-C 5'-AGCTGGACATCACCTCCCACAACG-3'
TACGAGCGCGCCGAGGGCCGCCACTCCACCGGCGGCATGGACGAGCTGTACAAGGGCAGCACCAGCGGCG
GCAGTGGAGAGGGCAGAGGAAGTCTGCTAACATGCGGTGACGTCGAGGAGAATCCTGGCCCAGGCAGTTA
CCCCTACGACGTGCCCGACTACGCCGGATCCGGCGCCGGTACCAGCAATTTCACTCAATTTGTGCTCGTG
GATAACGGAGGAACGGGCGACGTGACCGTGGCACCAAGCAACTTTGCTAATGGAGTGGCCGAGTGGATTA
GCTCAAATAGCAGGTCCCAGGCTTACAAGGTCACCTGTAGTGTCCGGCAATCATCCGCCCAGAATCGGAA
ATATACTATTAAGGTAGAAGTGCCGAAAGTGGCAACTCAAACCGTGGGGGGCGAGGAATTGCCTGTGGCC
GGCTGGAGAAGCTACCTCAACATGGAACTCACCATTCCAATCTTCGCCACAAACAGCGACTGTGAGCTCA
TCGTCAAAGCCATGCAGGGTCTGCTGAAGGACGGCAATCCTATTCCATCTGCAATCGCGGCCAATTCCGG
CATTTATGGTTCCACGAGCGGGTCAGGGAGCAATTTCACTCAATTTGTGCTCGTGGATAACGGAGGAACG
GGCGACGTGACCGTGGCACCAAGCAACTTTGCTAATGGAGTGGCCGAGTGGATTAGCTCAAATAGCAGGT
CCCAGGCTTACAAGGTCACCTGTAGTGTCCGGCAATCATCCGCCCAGAATCGGAAATATACTATTAAGGT
AGAAGTGCCGAAAGTGGCAACTCAAACCGTGGGGGGCGAGGAATTGCCTGTGGCCGGCTGGAGAAGCTAC
CTCAACATGGAACTCACCATTCCAATCTTCGCCACAAACAGCGACTGTGAGCTCATCGTCAAAGCCATGC
AGGGTCTGCTGAAGGACGGCAATCCTATTCCATCTGCAATCGCGGCCAATTCCGGCATTTATGGTTCCGG
GGACCCCAAGAAGAAGAGAAAGGTGGAGGCCAGCGGTTCCGGACGGGCTGACGCATTGGACGATTTTGAT
CTGGATATGCTGGGAAGTGACGCCCTCGATGATTTTGACCTTGACATGCTTGGTTCGGATGCCCTTGATG
ACTTTGACCTC
