>Addgene plasmid #68419 | pCMV_mCherry_2A_HA_2xMS2-VP64 | addgene partial sequence | sequence record 124583 | SV40pA-R 5'-GAAATTTGTGATGCTATTGC-3'
AGCTGCAATAAACAACTGATCAGCGGGTTTAAACGGGCCCTCATTTATTCAGTTAATCAGCATGTCCAGG
TCGAAATCATCAAGGGCGTCACTGCCGAGCATGTCGAGGTCAAAGTCATCAAGGGCATCCGAACCAAGCA
TGTCAAGGTCAAAATCATCGAGGGCGTCACTTCCCAGCATATCCAGATCAAAATCGTCCAATGCGTCAGC
CCGTCCGGAACCGCTGGCCTCCACCTTTCTCTTCTTCTTGGGGTCCCCGGAACCATAAATGCCGGAATTG
GCCGCGATTGCAGATGGAATAGGATTGCCGTCCTTCAGCAGACCCTGCATGGCTTTGACGATGAGCTCAC
AGTCGCTGTTTGTGGCGAAGATTGGAATGGTGAGTTCCATGTTGAGGTAGCTTCTCCAGCCGGCCACAGG
CAATTCCTCGCCCCCCACGGTTTGAGTTGCCACTTTCGGCACTTCTACCTTAATAGTATATTTCCGATTC
TGGGCGGATGATTGCCGGACACTACAGGTGACCTTGTAAGCCTGGGACCTGCTATTTGAGCTAATCCACT
CGGCCACTCCATTAGCAAAGTTGCTTGGTGCCACGGTCACGTCGCCCGTTCCTCCGTTATCCACGAGCAC
AAATTGAGTGAAATTGCTCCCTGACCCGCTCGTGGAACCATAAATGCCGGAATTGGCCGCGATTGCAGAT
GGAATAGGATTGCCGTCCTTCAGCAGACCCTGCATGGCTTTGACGATGAGCTCACAGTCGCTGTTTGTGG
CGAAGATTGGAATGGTGAGTTCCATGTTGAGGTAGCTTCTCCAGCCGGCCACAGGCAATTCCTCGCCCCC
CACGGTTTGAGTTGCCACTTTCGGCACTTCTACCTTAATAGTATATTTCCGATTCTGGGCGGATGATTGC
CGGACACTACAGGTGACCTTGTAAGCCTGGGACCTGCTATTTGAGCTAATCCACTCGGCCACTCCATTAG
CAAAGTTGCTTGGTGCCACGGTCACGTCGCCCGTTCCTCCGTTATCCACGAGCACAAATTGAGTGAAATT
G
